Addgene plasmid #207768: qTAG-N-Blast-sTagRFP-TUBA1B
Purpose: Donor template for Blast-2A-sTagRFP insertion into the N-terminus of the TUBA1B locus for tubulin visualization. To be co-transfected with sgRNA plasmid px330-PITCh-TUBA1B Addgene #207763
Depositing lab: Laurence Pelletier. Depositing organization: Sinai Health System. Publication: qTAG: an adaptable plasmid scaffold for CRISPR-based endogenous tagging. Philip R, Sharma A, Matellan L, Erpf AC, Hsu WH, Tkach JM, Wyatt HDM, Pelletier L. EMBO J. 2024 Dec 12. doi: 10.1038/s44318-024-00337-5. PubMed 39668248.
Backbone
  Vector backbone: pUC19
  Backbone manufacturer: Invitrogen
  Backbone size w/o insert (bp): 2686
  Vector type: Mammalian Expression, CRISPR ; Donor Template
  Selectable markers: Blasticidin
Growth in bacteria
  Bacterial resistance: Ampicillin, 100 μg/mL
  Growth temperature: 37°C
  Growth strain: DH5alpha
  Copy number: High Copy
Gene/Insert
  Gene/Insert name: TUBA1B Homology Arms flanking a Blast-sTagRFP Cassette (alt name: TUBA1B)
  Species: H. sapiens (human)
  Insert size (bp): 2511
  Entrez Gene: TUBA1B (a.k.a. K-ALPHA-1)
  Cloning method: Unknown
  Sequencing primers: 5′ CTGCAAGGCGATTAAGTTGGGTAAC; 3′ GGCTCGTATGTTGTGTGGAATTGT
Terms and licenses: Academic/Nonprofit Terms; Industry Terms: Not Available to Industry
Depositor comments: To be co-transfected with sgRNA plasmid px330-PITCh-TUBA1B https://www.addgene.org/207763 . Please visit https://www.biorxiv.org/content/10.1101/2023.11.01.565029v3 for bioRxiv preprint.
How to cite: qTAG-N-Blast-sTagRFP-TUBA1B was a gift from Laurence Pelletier (Addgene plasmid # 207768 ; http://n2t.net/addgene:207768 ; RRID:Addgene_207768)
