[The description below was written by a language model from this plasmid's Addgene catalogue record and pLannotate feature annotations shown in this document.]
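Description:
qTAG-N-Blast-sTagRFP-TUBA1B is a CRISPR knock-in donor template built on the pUC19 cloning backbone, intended for transfection into human cells rather than for expression from its own promoter. In bacteria it is maintained at high copy through the ColE1/pUC origin and selected with ampicillin via the β-lactamase gene and its native promoter. Remnants of the pUC19 lacZα region, lac promoter/operator and CAP site flank the insert but play no role in its function.

The payload is a roughly 2.5 kb insert in which homology arms from the human TUBA1B locus surround a promoterless tagging cassette. Reading through the annotated features, a lox71 site precedes the blasticidin S deaminase coding sequence, which is followed by lox66 and then a red fluorescent protein reading frame that the annotation tool matches to TagRFP-T and the depositor calls sTagRFP. Downstream alpha-tubulin fragments, assigned by homology to spruce and hamster entries, most likely represent coding exons within the human TUBA1B right arm. The record describes the cassette as Blast-2A-sTagRFP, although the 2A element is not annotated in the feature table. After in-frame insertion at the N-terminus of TUBA1B, the endogenous promoter should drive a single transcript, with the 2A peptide separating the resistance protein from the sTagRFP–tubulin fusion. The mutant lox pair flanking the blasticidin marker should allow its later removal by Cre.

The donor is meant to be co-transfected with a companion px330-PITCh plasmid supplying the TUBA1B guide RNA. Edited cells are enriched with blasticidin and used to visualize endogenous tubulin.
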