Features (pLannotate 1.2.2; 16 found; start..end, strand, type, name):
    137..236     +  misc_feature   bom (fragment): basis of mobility region from pBR322
    242..399     -  CDS            lacZα (fragment): LacZα fragment of β-galactosidase; lacZ fragment
    981..1014    +  protein_bind   lox71: Left element (LE) mutant of loxP (Araki et al., 2010). Cre-mediated recombination occurs in the 8-bp core sequence (GCATACAT). Cre recombinase
   1023..1418    +  CDS            BSD: blasticidin S deaminase; Aspergillus terreus BSD; confers resistance to blasticidin
   1491..1524    +  protein_bind   lox66: Right element (RE) mutant of loxP (Araki et al., 2010). Cre-mediated recombination occurs in the 8-bp core sequence (GCATACAT). Cre recombinase
   1599..2330    +  CDS            TagRFP-T: TagRFP-T is a basic (constitutively fluorescent) red fluorescent protein published in 2008, derived from Entacmaea quadricolor. It has low acid sensitivity.
   2415..2588    +  CDS            TUBA (fragment): TBA_PICAB - Experimental evidence at transcript level: Swiss-Prot protein existence level 2. Tubulin is the major constituent of microtubules. It binds two moles of GTP, one at an exchangeable site on the beta chain and one at a non-exchangeable site on the alpha chain. From Picea abies (Norway spruce) (Picea excelsa).
   2692..2832    +  CDS            TBA3_MESAU (fragment): Experimental evidence at protein level: Swiss-Prot protein existence level 1. Tubulin is the major constituent of microtubules. It binds two moles of GTP, one at an exchangeable site on the beta chain and one at a non-exchangeable site on the alpha chain (By similarity). From Mesocricetus auratus (Golden hamster).
   2955..2971    -  protein_bind   lac operator: The lac repressor binds to the lac operator to inhibit transcription in E. coli. This inhibition can be relieved by adding lactose or isopropyl-β-D-thiogalactopyranoside (IPTG). lac repressor encoded by lacI
   2979..3009    -  promoter       lac promoter: promoter for the E. coli lac operon
   3024..3045    -  protein_bind   CAP binding site: CAP binding activates transcription in the presence of cAMP. E. coli catabolite activator protein
   3058..3150    -  CDS            lacI (fragment): lac repressor; lacI; The lac repressor binds to the lac operator to inhibit transcription in E. coli. This inhibition can be relieved by adding lactose or isopropyl-β-D-thiogalactopyranoside (IPTG).
   3333..3921    -  rep_origin     ori: high-copy-number ColE1/pMB1/pBR322/pUC origin of replication
   4092..4952    -  CDS            AmpR: β-lactamase; bla; confers resistance to ampicillin, carbenicillin, and related antibiotics
   4953..5057    -  promoter       AmpR promoter: bla
   5152..35      +  CDS            rop (fragment) (across the origin): Rop protein, which maintains plasmids at low copy number; rop
>Addgene plasmid #207768 | qTAG-N-Blast-sTagRFP-TUBA1B | addgene full sequence | sequence record 413803 | Addgene NGS Result
TCGCGCGTTTCGGTGATGACGGTGAAAACCTCTGACACATGCAGCTCCCGGAGACGGTCACAGCTTGTCT
GTAAGCGGATGCCGGGAGCAGACAAGCCCGTCAGGGCGCGTCAGCGGGTGTTGGCGGGTGTCGGGGCTGG
CTTAACTATGCGGCATCAGAGCAGATTGTACTGAGAGTGCACCATATGCGGTGTGAAATACCGCACAGAT
GCGTAAGGAGAAAATACCGCATCAGGCGCCATTCGCCATTCAGGCTGCGCAACTGTTGGGAAGGGCGATC
GGTGCGGGCCTCTTCGCTATTACGCCAGCTGGCGAAAGGGGGATGTGCTGCAAGGCGATTAAGTTGGGTA
ACGCCAGGGTTTTCCCAGTCACGACGTTGTAAAACGACGGCCAGTGAATTCCTGCCCGGAAATGTGACCA
CCTAGTCTAAAGTGGGCTTCTGGGGCCTGAGCGCTGGATGGATGCCCACCTTCCTGTCTTGGTCCTCCAA
AGGAGGAAGCTGTGACTGAGCTGTCTTGGTCTGGAAGGAGGCCTTCCCGGTTTAGGATGGGAAGGTAACA
TTCATTAAAAGCAACGTAGACTATAGTGTAGCTGTTCTCAAAAGTAGTACATCTTAGAAAAGGATCTTTA
GAAAAGATCGCTTTAGAAAAGGAAATTCGTTTTCAGATTACGTGAGTAGCCTAGGTAACACAGCCAGACC
TCATCTCCACAAAAAAAATGAAAAAATTAGCCAGCTTGGTGGTCTGTGCCTGTGGTCCCAGCTGCTCCAG
AGGCTGAGGTGGGGGGATGACTGGAGCCTAGGCTGCAGTGAGCCTAGATGGCATCACTGCACTCAAGACT
GGGCGACAGACCTTATCTCTAAAAAAATAAAGATTGCATGAGTATTTTGTTCCACTTGACAGTCATCAAT
AGATTGGTTTAAATTGTGATATCTTTTTTACTTCCCGCAGAGAGAATGTGGCAAGAGCAAGACCGGTAGC
TACCGTTCGTATAGCATACATTATACGAAGTTATCTGCTAGCATGGCCAAGCCTTTGTCTCAAGAAGAAT
CCACCCTCATTGAAAGAGCAACGGCTACAATCAACAGCATCCCCATCTCTGAAGACTACAGCGTCGCCAG
CGCAGCTCTCTCTAGCGACGGCCGCATCTTCACTGGTGTCAATGTATATCATTTTACTGGGGGACCTTGT
GCAGAACTCGTGGTGCTGGGCACTGCTGCTGCTGCGGCAGCTGGCAACCTGACTTGTATCGTCGCGATCG
GAAATGAGAACAGGGGCATCTTGAGCCCCTGCGGACGGTGCCGACAGGTGCTTCTCGATCTGCATCCTGG
GATCAAAGCCATAGTGAAGGACAGTGATGGACAGCCGACGGCAGTTGGGATTCGTGAATTGCTGCCCTCT
GGTTATGTGTGGGAGGGCGGATCCGGAGCTACTAACTTCAGCCTGCTGAAGCAGGCCGGAGACGTGGAGG
AGAACCCTGGACCTTCTAGAATAACTTCGTATAGCATACATTATACGAACGGTAGCACGCGTTACCCCTA
CGACGTGCCCGACTACGCCGGCTATCCGTATGATGTCCCGGACTATGCAGGAAGCGGAATGGTGTCTAAG
GGCGAGGAACTGATTAAGGAGAATATGCACATGAAGCTGTACATGGAGGGCACCGTGAACAACCACCACT
TCAAATGCACCTCCGAGGGCGAAGGCAAGCCCTACGAGGGCACCCAGACCATGAGAATCAAGGTGGTCGA
GGGCGGCCCTCTCCCCTTCGCCTTCGACATCCTGGCTACCAGCTTCATGTACGGCAGCAGAACCTTCATC
AACCACACCCAGGGCATCCCCGATTTCTTTAAGCAGTCCTTCCCAGAGGGCTTCACATGGGAGAGAGTCA
CCACATACGAGGACGGGGGCGTGCTGACCGCCACCCAGGACACCAGCCTCCAGGACGGCTGCCTCATCTA
CAACGTCAAGATCAGAGGGGTGAACTTCCCATCCAACGGCCCTGTGATGCAGAAGAAAACACTCGGCTGG
GAGGCCAACACCGAGATGCTGTACCCCGCTGACGGCGGCCTGGAAGGCAGAACCGTCATGGCCCTGAAGC
TCGTGGGCGGGGGCCACCTGATCTGCAACTTCAAGACCACATACAGGTCCAAGAAACCCGCTAAGAACCT
GAAGATGCCCGGAGTGTACTATGTGGACCACAGACTGGAGAGAATCAAGGAGGCCGACAAAGAGACATAC
GTCGAGCAGCACGAGGTGGCTGTGGCCAGATACTGCGACCTCCCTAGCAAACTGGGCCACAAGCTGAACG
GCATGGACGAGCTGTACAAGCTCGAGGGAGGAAGCGGAGGATCTGGCGGTACCGAGTGCATCTCCATCCA
CGTTGGCCAGGCTGGTGTCCAGATTGGCAATGCCTGCTGGGAGCTCTACTGCCTGGAACACGGCATCCAG
CCCGATGGCCAGATGCCAAGTGACAAGACCATTGGGGGAGGAGATGACTCCTTCAACACCTTCTTCAGTG
AGACGGGCGCTGGCAAGCACGTGCCCCGGGCTGTGTTTGTAGACTTGGAACCCACAGTCATTGGTGAGTT
GACCTCAGTAACCTGAGATCCCAGGATGCTGGGACAGGAGGTCTGTCCAGGGGCTTCTCTTGTCACTCAC
TCACTCCCTCCGTCCTTCTCTCCCTCCTCCAGATGAAGTTCGCACTGGCACCTACCGCCAGCTCTTCCAC
CCTGAGCAGCTCATCACAGGCAAGGAAGATGCTGCCAATAACTATGCCCGAGGGCACTACACCATTGGCA
AGGAGATCATTGACCTTGTGTTGGACCGAATTCGCAAGCTGGTAAGCACCACATATAAATATGCATTTAA
TGTGGTGTGATAGTTCCAGTGCAAGTTGGGTGGAGTGACTGAAAGCTTGGCGTAATCATGGTCATAGCTG
TTTCCTGTGTGAAATTGTTATCCGCTCACAATTCCACACAACATACGAGCCGGAAGCATAAAGTGTAAAG
CCTGGGGTGCCTAATGAGTGAGCTAACTCACATTAATTGCGTTGCGCTCACTGCCCGCTTTCCAGTCGGG
AAACCTGTCGTGCCAGCTGCATTAATGAATCGGCCAACGCGCGGGGAGAGGCGGTTTGCGTATTGGGCGC
TCTTCCGCTTCCTCGCTCACTGACTCGCTGCGCTCGGTCGTTCGGCTGCGGCGAGCGGTATCAGCTCACT
CAAAGGCGGTAATACGGTTATCCACAGAATCAGGGGATAACGCAGGAAAGAACATGTGAGCAAAAGGCCA
GCAAAAGGCCAGGAACCGTAAAAAGGCCGCGTTGCTGGCGTTTTTCCATAGGCTCCGCCCCCCTGACGAG
CATCACAAAAATCGACGCTCAAGTCAGAGGTGGCGAAACCCGACAGGACTATAAAGATACCAGGCGTTTC
CCCCTGGAAGCTCCCTCGTGCGCTCTCCTGTTCCGACCCTGCCGCTTACCGGATACCTGTCCGCCTTTCT
CCCTTCGGGAAGCGTGGCGCTTTCTCATAGCTCACGCTGTAGGTATCTCAGTTCGGTGTAGGTCGTTCGC
TCCAAGCTGGGCTGTGTGCACGAACCCCCCGTTCAGCCCGACCGCTGCGCCTTATCCGGTAACTATCGTC
TTGAGTCCAACCCGGTAAGACACGACTTATCGCCACTGGCAGCAGCCACTGGTAACAGGATTAGCAGAGC
GAGGTATGTAGGCGGTGCTACAGAGTTCTTGAAGTGGTGGCCTAACTACGGCTACACTAGAAGAACAGTA
TTTGGTATCTGCGCTCTGCTGAAGCCAGTTACCTTCGGAAAAAGAGTTGGTAGCTCTTGATCCGGCAAAC
AAACCACCGCTGGTAGCGGTGGTTTTTTTGTTTGCAAGCAGCAGATTACGCGCAGAAAAAAAGGATCTCA
AGAAGATCCTTTGATCTTTTCTACGGGGTCTGACGCTCAGTGGAACGAAAACTCACGTTAAGGGATTTTG
GTCATGAGATTATCAAAAAGGATCTTCACCTAGATCCTTTTAAATTAAAAATGAAGTTTTAAATCAATCT
AAAGTATATATGAGTAAACTTGGTCTGACAGTTACCAATGCTTAATCAGTGAGGCACCTATCTCAGCGAT
CTGTCTATTTCGTTCATCCATAGTTGCCTGACTCCCCGTCGTGTAGATAACTACGATACGGGAGGGCTTA
CCATCTGGCCCCAGTGCTGCAATGATACCGCGAGACCCACGCTCACCGGCTCCAGATTTATCAGCAATAA
ACCAGCCAGCCGGAAGGGCCGAGCGCAGAAGTGGTCCTGCAACTTTATCCGCCTCCATCCAGTCTATTAA
TTGTTGCCGGGAAGCTAGAGTAAGTAGTTCGCCAGTTAATAGTTTGCGCAACGTTGTTGCCATTGCTACA
GGCATCGTGGTGTCACGCTCGTCGTTTGGTATGGCTTCATTCAGCTCCGGTTCCCAACGATCAAGGCGAG
TTACATGATCCCCCATGTTGTGCAAAAAAGCGGTTAGCTCCTTCGGTCCTCCGATCGTTGTCAGAAGTAA
GTTGGCCGCAGTGTTATCACTCATGGTTATGGCAGCACTGCATAATTCTCTTACTGTCATGCCATCCGTA
AGATGCTTTTCTGTGACTGGTGAGTACTCAACCAAGTCATTCTGAGAATAGTGTATGCGGCGACCGAGTT
GCTCTTGCCCGGCGTCAATACGGGATAATACCGCGCCACATAGCAGAACTTTAAAAGTGCTCATCATTGG
AAAACGTTCTTCGGGGCGAAAACTCTCAAGGATCTTACCGCTGTTGAGATCCAGTTCGATGTAACCCACT
CGTGCACCCAACTGATCTTCAGCATCTTTTACTTTCACCAGCGTTTCTGGGTGAGCAAAAACAGGAAGGC
AAAATGCCGCAAAAAAGGGAATAAGGGCGACACGGAAATGTTGAATACTCATACTCTTCCTTTTTCAATA
TTATTGAAGCATTTATCAGGGTTATTGTCTCATGAGCGGATACATATTTGAATGTATTTAGAAAAATAAA
CAAATAGGGGTTCCGCGCACATTTCCCCGAAAAGTGCCACCTGACGTCTAAGAAACCATTATTATCATGA
CATTAACCTATAAAAATAGGCGTATCACGAGGCCCTTTCGTC
